Addgene plasmid #16260: Tag5Amyc-GSK3b WT
Depositing lab: Mien-Chie Hung. Depositing organization: University of Texas MD Anderson Cancer Center. Publication: Dual regulation of Snail by GSK-3beta-mediated phosphorylation in control of epithelial-mesenchymal transition. Zhou BP, Deng J, Xia W, Xu J, Li YM, Gunduz M, Hung MC. Nat Cell Biol. 2004 Oct . 6(10):931-40. 10.1038/ncb1173 PubMed 15448698.
Backbone
  Vector backbone: pCMV-Tag 5A
  Backbone manufacturer: Stratagene
  Backbone size w/o insert (bp): 4300
  Vector type: Mammalian Expression
  Selectable markers: Neomycin (select with G418)
Growth in bacteria
  Bacterial resistance: Kanamycin, 50 μg/mL
  Growth temperature: 37°C
  Growth strain: DH5alpha
  Copy number: High Copy
Gene/Insert
  Gene/Insert name: GSK3 beta
  Species: H. sapiens (human)
  Entrez Gene: GSK3B
  Tag / fusion protein: Myc (C terminal on backbone)
  Cloning method: Restriction Enzyme; 5′ cloning site EcoRV (not destroyed); 3′ cloning site XhoI (not destroyed)
  Sequencing primers: 5′ T3
Terms and licenses: Academic/Nonprofit Terms; Industry Terms: Not Available to Industry
How to cite: Tag5Amyc-GSK3b WT was a gift from Mien-Chie Hung (Addgene plasmid # 16260 ; http://n2t.net/addgene:16260 ; RRID:Addgene_16260)
