[The description below was written by a language model from this plasmid's Addgene catalogue record.]
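Description:
Tag5Amyc-GSK3b WT is a mammalian expression plasmid built on the commercial pCMV-Tag 5A backbone (about 4.3 kb without insert), carrying the wild-type human GSK3B coding sequence, which encodes glycogen synthase kinase 3 beta. The insert was placed between the EcoRV and XhoI sites of the multiple cloning site, both of which remain intact, so that the kinase is fused in frame to a Myc epitope supplied by the backbone at the C terminus. As the backbone name indicates, expression in mammalian cells is expected to be driven by a CMV promoter, although no feature table is supplied with the record to confirm the individual regulatory elements or their positions.

The plasmid is maintained in E. coli at high copy number under kanamycin selection. In mammalian cells, the neomycin resistance marker allows G418 selection of stable transfectants. In vectors of this family a single neomycin/kanamycin phosphotransferase cassette typically serves both purposes. A T3 primer site upstream of the insert is listed for sequence verification.

The Myc tag lets the exogenous kinase be detected or immunoprecipitated with anti-Myc antibodies and distinguished from endogenous GSK-3β. The associated publication concerns GSK-3β-mediated phosphorylation of the transcription factor Snail and its role in controlling epithelial-mesenchymal transition, so the construct is suited to overexpression, interaction and phosphorylation studies in that context. The "WT" designation suggests it serves as the wild-type reference alongside mutant versions of the kinase, though the record does not describe any such companions.
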