>Addgene plasmid #16260 | Tag5Amyc-GSK3b WT | addgene partial sequence | sequence record 120450 | T7 5'-TAATACGACTCACTATAGGG-3'
ATTAAGGTACCGGGCCCTACAGATCCTCTTCAGAGATGAGTTTCTGCTCGAGGGTGGAGTTGGAAGCTGA
TGCAGAAGCAGCATTATTGGTCTGTCCACGGTCTCCAGTATTAGCATCTGACGCTGCTGTGGCATTTGTG
GGGGTTGAAGCAGCTGCTTGAATCCGAGCATGAGGAGGAATAAGGATGGTAGCCAGAGGTGGATTACTTG
ACAGTTCTTGAGTGGTGAAGTTGAAGAGTGCAGGTGTGTCTCGCCCATTTGGTAGTTTGACATTTGGGTC
CCGTAATTCATCAAAAAATGAATGTGCACAAGCTTCCAGTGGTGTTAGTCGGGCAGTTGGTGTATACTCC
AGCAGACGGCTACACAGTGCAATTGCCTCCGGTGGAGTTCGGGGTCGGAAGACCTTAGTCCAAGGATGTG
CCTTAATTTGAGGGAATTTAAATTCTGTGTAGTTTGGGTTCATTTCTCTGATTTGCTCCCTTGTTGGAGT
TCCCAGGACCTTGATTATTTCTACCAACTGATCCACACCACTATCCCCTGGAAATATTGGTTGTCCTAGT
AACAGCTCAGCCAACACACAGCCAGCAGACCATACATCTATACTAGAGGTATAATCAGTGGCTCCAAAGA
TCAACTCTGGTGCCCTATAGTACCGAGAACAGATATACGAAACATTGGGTTCTCCTCGGACCAGCTGCTT
TGCACTTCCAAAGTCACAGAGTTTTAATACAGCAGTATCAGGATCCAACAAGAGGTTCTGCGGTTTAATA
TCCCGATGGCAGATTCCAAAGGAATGGATATAGGCTAAACTTCGGAACAGCTGATACATATACAACTTGA
CATAAATCACAGGGAGCGTCTGTTTGGCTCGACTATAGTGTCTGGCAACTCTGTATACTGTTTCCC
