>Addgene plasmid #16260 | Tag5Amyc-GSK3b WT | addgene partial sequence | sequence record 120451 | CMV-F 5'-CGCAAATGGGCGGTAGGCGTG-3'
CTGGTTTAGTGAACCGTCAGATCCGCTAGCGATTACGCCAAGCTCGAAATTAACCCTCACTAAAGGGAAC
AAAAGCTGGAGCTCCACCGCGGTGGCGGCCGCTCTAGCCCGGGCGGATCCCCCGGGCTGCAGGAATTCGA
TATCGCCACCATGTCAGGGCGGCCCAGAACCACCTCCTTTGCGGAGAGCTGCAAGCCGGTGCAGCAGCCT
TCAGCTTTTGGCAGCATGAAAGTTAGCAGAGACAAGGACGGCAGCAAGGTGACAACAGTGGTGGCAACTC
CTGGGCAGGGTCCAGACAGGCCACAAGAAGTCAGCTATACAGACACTAAAGTGATTGGAAATGGATCATT
TGGTGTGGTATATCAAGCCAAACTTTGTGATTCAGGAGAACTGGTCGCCATCAAGAAAGTATTGCAGGAC
AAGAGATTTAAGAATCGAGAGCTCCAGATCATGAGAAAGCTAGATCACTGTAACATAGTCCGATTGCGTT
ATTTCTTCTACTCCAGTGGTGAGAAGAAAGATGAGGTCTATCTTAATCTGGTGCTGGACTATGTTCCGGA
AACAGTATACAGAGTTGCCAGACACTATAGTCGAGCCAAACAGACGCTCCCTGTGATTTATGTCAAGTTG
TATATGTATCAGCTGTTCCGAAGTTTAGCCTATATCCATTCCTTTGGAATCTGCCATCGGGATATTAAAC
CGCAGAACCTCTTGTTGGATCCTGATACTGCTGTATTAAAACTCTGTGACTTTGGAAGTGCAAAGCAGCT
GGTCCGAGGAGAACCCAATGTTTCGTATATCTGTTCTCGGTACTATAGGGCACCAGAGTTGATCTTTGGA
GCCACTGATTATACCTCTAGTATAGATGTATGGTCTGCTGGCTGTGTGTTGGCT
