LOCUS       Exported 5567 bp ds-DNA circular SYN 12-MAY-2021
DEFINITION  synthetic circular DNA
ACCESSION   .
VERSION     .
KEYWORDS    Tag5Amyc-GSK3b WT
SOURCE      synthetic DNA construct
  ORGANISM  synthetic DNA construct
REFERENCE   1 (bases 1 to 5567)
  AUTHORS   Zhou BP, Deng J, Xia W, Xu J, Li YM, Gunduz M, Hung MC
  TITLE     Dual regulation of Snail by GSK-3beta-mediated phosphorylation in
            control of epithelial-mesenchymal transition.
  JOURNAL   Nat Cell Biol. 2004 Oct . 6(10):931-40.
  PUBMED    15448698
REFERENCE   2 (bases 1 to 5567)
  AUTHORS   .
  TITLE     Direct Submission
  JOURNAL   Exported May 12, 2021 from SnapGene Server 1.1.58
            http://www.snapgene.com
FEATURES             Location/Qualifiers
     source          1..5567
                     /organism="synthetic DNA construct"
                     /mol_type="other DNA"
     enhancer        124..427
                     /label=CMV enhancer
                     /note="human cytomegalovirus immediate early enhancer"
     promoter        428..631
                     /label=CMV promoter
                     /note="human cytomegalovirus (CMV) immediate early
                     promoter"
     primer_bind     582..602
                     /label=CMV-F
                     /note="Human CMV immediate early promoter, forward primer"
     promoter        677..695
                     /label=T3 promoter
                     /note="promoter for bacteriophage T3 RNA polymerase"
     CDS             1597..1608
                     /codon_start=1
                     /product="WELQut protease recognition and cleavage site"
                     /label=WELQut site
                     /translation="WELQ"
     CDS             2043..2072
                     /codon_start=1
                     /product="Myc (human c-Myc proto-oncogene) epitope tag"
                     /label=Myc
                     /translation="EQKLISEEDL"
     primer_bind     complement(2125..2144)
                     /label=T7
                     /note="T7 promoter, forward primer"
     promoter        complement(2126..2144)
                     /label=T7 promoter
                     /note="promoter for bacteriophage T7 RNA polymerase"
     polyA_signal    2418..2539
                     /label=SV40 poly(A) signal
                     /note="SV40 polyadenylation signal"
     primer_bind     complement(2455..2474)
                     /label=SV40pA-R
                     /note="SV40 polyA, reverse primer"
     primer_bind     2509..2528
                     /label=EBV-rev
                     /note="SV40 polyA terminator, reverse primer"
     rep_origin      complement(2546..3001)
                     /direction=LEFT
                     /label=f1 ori
                     /note="f1 bacteriophage origin of replication; arrow
                     indicates direction of (+) strand synthesis"
     primer_bind     complement(2683..2704)
                     /label=F1ori-F
                     /note="F1 origin, forward primer"
     primer_bind     2895..2914
                     /label=F1ori-R
                     /note="F1 origin, reverse primer"
     promoter        3028..3132
                     /gene="bla"
                     /label=AmpR promoter
     promoter        3134..3491
                     /label=SV40 promoter
                     /note="SV40 enhancer and early promoter"
     primer_bind     complement(3157..3177)
                     /label=pBABE 3'
                     /note="SV40 enhancer, reverse primer for pBABE vectors"
     rep_origin      3342..3477
                     /label=SV40 ori
                     /note="SV40 origin of replication"
     primer_bind     3404..3423
                     /label=SV40pro-F
                     /note="SV40 promoter/origin, forward primer"
     CDS             3526..4320
                     /codon_start=1
                     /gene="aph(3')-II (or nptII)"
                     /product="aminoglycoside phosphotransferase from Tn5"
                     /label=NeoR/KanR
                     /note="confers resistance to neomycin, kanamycin, and G418
                     (Geneticin(R))"
                     /translation="MIEQDGLHAGSPAAWVERLFGYDWAQQTIGCSDAAVFRLSAQGRP
                     VLFVKTDLSGALNELQDEAARLSWLATTGVPCAAVLDVVTEAGRDWLLLGEVPGQDLLS
                     SHLAPAEKVSIMADAMRRLHTLDPATCPFDHQAKHRIERARTRMEAGLVDQDDLDEEHQ
                     GLAPAELFARLKASMPDGEDLVVTHGDACLPNIMVENGRFSGFIDCGRLGVADRYQDIA
                     LATRDIAEELGGEWADRFLVLYGIAAPDSQRIAFYRLLDEFF"
     primer_bind     complement(3580..3599)
                     /label=Neo-R
                     /note="Neomycin resistance gene, reverse primer"
     primer_bind     4190..4209
                     /label=Neo-F
                     /note="Neomycin resistance gene, forward primer"
     primer_bind     complement(4508..4527)
                     /label=TK-pA-R
                     /note="Thymidine kinase polyA, reverse primer"
     polyA_signal    4552..4599
                     /label=HSV TK poly(A) signal
                     /note="herpes simplex virus thymidine kinase
                     polyadenylation signal (Cole and Stacy, 1985)"
     rep_origin      4928..5516
                     /direction=RIGHT
                     /label=ori
                     /note="high-copy-number ColE1/pMB1/pBR322/pUC origin of
                     replication"
     primer_bind     5417..5436
                     /label=pBR322ori-F
                     /note="pBR322 origin, forward primer"
ORIGIN
        1 gctcacatgt tctttcctgc gttatcccct gattctgtgg ataaccgtat taccgccatg
       61 cattagttat taatagtaat caattacggg gtcattagtt catagcccat atatggagtt
      121 ccgcgttaca taacttacgg taaatggccc gcctggctga ccgcccaacg acccccgccc
      181 attgacgtca ataatgacgt atgttcccat agtaacgcca atagggactt tccattgacg
      241 tcaatgggtg gagtatttac ggtaaactgc ccacttggca gtacatcaag tgtatcatat
      301 gccaagtacg ccccctattg acgtcaatga cggtaaatgg cccgcctggc attatgccca
      361 gtacatgacc ttatgggact ttcctacttg gcagtacatc tacgtattag tcatcgctat
      421 taccatggtg atgcggtttt ggcagtacat caatgggcgt ggatagcggt ttgactcacg
      481 gggatttcca agtctccacc ccattgacgt caatgggagt ttgttttggc accaaaatca
      541 acgggacttt ccaaaatgtc gtaacaactc cgccccattg acgcaaatgg gcggtaggcg
      601 tgtacggtgg gaggtctata taagcagagc tggtttagtg aaccgtcaga tccgctagcg
      661 attacgccaa gctcgaaatt aaccctcact aaagggaaca aaagctggag ctccaccgcg
      721 gtggcggccg ctctagcccg ggcggatccc ccgggctgca ggaattcgat atcgccacca
      781 tgtcagggcg gcccagaacc acctcctttg cggagagctg caagccggtg cagcagcctt
      841 cagcttttgg cagcatgaaa gttagcagag acaaggacgg cagcaaggtg acaacagtgg
      901 tggcaactcc tgggcagggt ccagacaggc cacaagaagt cagctataca gacactaaag
      961 tgattggaaa tggatcattt ggtgtggtat atcaagccaa actttgtgat tcaggagaac
     1021 tggtcgccat caagaaagta ttgcaggaca agagatttaa gaatcgagag ctccagatca
     1081 tgagaaagct agatcactgt aacatagtcc gattgcgtta tttcttctac tccagtggtg
     1141 agaagaaaga tgaggtctat cttaatctgg tgctggacta tgttccggaa acagtataca
     1201 gagttgccag acactatagt cgagccaaac agacgctccc tgtgatttat gtcaagttgt
     1261 atatgtatca gctgttccga agtttagcct atatccattc ctttggaatc tgccatcggg
     1321 atattaaacc gcagaacctc ttgttggatc ctgatactgc tgtattaaaa ctctgtgact
     1381 ttggaagtgc aaagcagctg gtccgaggag aacccaatgt ttcgtatatc tgttctcggt
     1441 actatagggc accagagttg atctttggag ccactgatta tacctctagt atagatgtat
     1501 ggtctgctgg ctgtgtgttg gctgagctgt tactaggaca accaatattt ccaggggata
     1561 gtggtgtgga tcagttggta gaaataatca aggtcctggg aactccaaca agggagcaaa
     1621 tcagagaaat gaacccaaac tacacagaat ttaaattccc tcaaattaag gcacatcctt
     1681 ggactaaggt cttccgaccc cgaactccac cggaggcaat tgcactgtgt agccgtctgc
     1741 tggagtatac accaactgcc cgactaacac cactggaagc ttgtgcacat tcattttttg
     1801 atgaattacg ggacccaaat gtcaaactac caaatgggcg agacacacct gcactcttca
     1861 acttcaccac tcaagaactg tcaagtaatc cacctctggc taccatcctt attcctcctc
     1921 atgctcggat tcaagcagct gcttcaaccc ccacaaatgc cacagcagcg tcagatgcta
     1981 atactggaga ccgtggacag accaataatg ctgcttctgc atcagcttcc aactccaccc
     2041 tcgagcagaa actcatctct gaagaggatc tgtagggccc ggtaccttaa ttaattaagg
     2101 taccaggtaa gtgtacccaa ttcgccctat agtgagtcgt attacaattc actcgatcgc
     2161 ccttcccaac agttgcgcag cctgaatggc gaatggagat ccaattttta agtgtataat
     2221 gtgttaaact actgattcta attgtttgtg tattttagat tcacagtccc aaggctcatt
     2281 tcaggcccct cagtcctcac agtctgttca tgatcataat cagccatacc acatttgtag
     2341 aggttttact tgctttaaaa aacctcccac acctccccct gaacctgaaa cataaaatga
     2401 atgcaattgt tgttgttaac ttgtttattg cagcttataa tggttacaaa taaagcaata
     2461 gcatcacaaa tttcacaaat aaagcatttt tttcactgca ttctagttgt ggtttgtcca
     2521 aactcatcaa tgtatcttaa cgcgtaaatt gtaagcgtta atattttgtt aaaattcgcg
     2581 ttaaattttt gttaaatcag ctcatttttt aaccaatagg ccgaaatcgg caaaatccct
     2641 tataaatcaa aagaatagac cgagataggg ttgagtgttg ttccagtttg gaacaagagt
     2701 ccactattaa agaacgtgga ctccaacgtc aaaggnnnnn nnnnnnnnnn nnnnnnnnnn
     2761 nnnnnnnnnn nnnnnnnnnn nnnntnnnnn nnnnnnnnnn nnnnnnnnnn nnnnnnnnnn
     2821 nnnnnnnnnn nnnnnnnnnn nnnnnnnnnn nnnnnnnnnn nnnnnnnnnn nnnnnngnnn
     2881 nnnnnnnnnn nnnnnnnnnn nnnnnnnnnn nnnnnnnnnn nnnnnnnnnn nnnnnnnnnn
     2941 nnnnnnnnnn nnnnnnnnnn nnnnnnnnnn nnnnnnnnnn nnnnnnnnnn nnnnnnnnnn
     3001 ncaggtggca cttttcgggg aaatgtgcgc ggaaccccta tttgtttatt tttctaaata
     3061 cattcaaata tgtatccgct catgagacaa taaccctgat aaatgcttca ataatattga
     3121 aaaaggaaga atcctgaggc ggaaagaacc agctgtggaa tgtgtgtcag ttagggtgtg
     3181 gaaagtcccc aggctcccca gcaggcagaa gtatgcaaag catgcatctc aattagtcag
     3241 caaccaggtg tggaaagtcc ccaggctccc cagcaggcag aagtatgcaa agcatgcatc
     3301 tcaattagtc agcaaccata gtcccgcccc taactccgcc catcccgccc ctaactccgc
     3361 ccagttccgc ccattctccg ccccatggct gactaatttt ttttatttat gcagaggccg
     3421 aggccgcctc ggcctctgag ctattccaga agtagtgagg aggctttttt ggaggcctag
     3481 gcttttgcaa agatcgatca agagacagga tgaggatcgt ttcgcatgat tgaacaagat
     3541 ggattgcacg caggttctcc ggccgcttgg gtggagaggc tattcggcta tgactgggca
     3601 caacagacaa tcggctgctc tgatgccgcc gtgttccggc tgtcagcgca ggggcgcccg
     3661 gttctttttg tcaagaccga cctgtccggt gccctgaatg aactgcaaga cgaggcagcg
     3721 cggctatcgt ggctggccac gacgggcgtt ccttgcgcag ctgtgctcga cgttgtcact
     3781 gaagcgggaa gggactggct gctattgggc gaagtgccgg ggcaggatct cctgtcatct
     3841 caccttgctc ctgccgagaa agtatccatc atggctgatg caatgcggcg gctgcatacg
     3901 cttgatccgg ctacctgccc attcgaccac caagcgaaac atcgcatcga gcgagcacgt
     3961 actcggatgg aagccggtct tgtcgatcag gatgatctgg acgaagaaca tcaggggctc
     4021 gcgccagccg aactgttcgc caggctcaag gcgagcatgc ccgacggcga ggatctcgtc
     4081 gtgacccatg gcgatgcctg cttgccgaat atcatggtgg aaaatggccg cttttctgga
     4141 ttcatcgact gtggccggct gggtgtggcg gaccgctatc aggacatagc gttggctacc
     4201 cgtgatattg ctgaagaact tggcggcgaa tgggctgacc gcttcctcgt gctttacggt
     4261 atcgccgctc ccgattcgca gcgcatcgcc ttctatcgcc ttcttgacga gttcttctga
     4321 gcgggactct ggggttcgaa atgaccgacc aagcgacgcc caacctgcca tcacgagatt
     4381 tcgattccac cgccgccttc tatgaaaggt tgggcttcgg aatcgttttc cgggacgccg
     4441 gctggatgat cctccagcgc ggggatctca tgctggagtt cttcgcccac cctaggggga
     4501 ggctaactga aacacggaag gagacaatac cggaaggaac ccgcgctatg acggcaataa
     4561 aaagacagaa taaaacgcac ggtgttgggt cgtttgttca taaacgcggg gttcggtccc
     4621 agggctggca ctctgtcgat accccaccga gaccccattg gggccaatac gcccgcgttt
     4681 cttccttttc cccaccccac cccccaagtt cgggtgaagg cccagggctc gcagccaacg
     4741 tcggggcggc aggccctgcc atagcctcag gttactcata tatactttag attgatttaa
     4801 aacttcattt ttaatttaaa aggatctagg tgaagatcct ttttgataat ctcatgacca
     4861 aaatccctta acgtgagttt tcgttccact gagcgtcaga ccccgtagaa aagatcaaag
     4921 gatcttcttg agatcctttt tttctgcgcg taatctgctg cttgcaaaca aaaaaaccac
     4981 cgctaccagc ggtggtttgt ttgccggatc aagagctacc aactcttttt ccgaaggtaa
     5041 ctggcttcag cagagcgcag ataccaaata ctgttcttct agtgtagccg tagttaggcc
     5101 accacttcaa gaactctgta gcaccgccta catacctcgc tctgctaatc ctgttaccag
     5161 tggctgctgc cagtggcgat aagtcgtgtc ttaccgggtt ggactcaaga cgatagttac
     5221 cggataaggc gcagcggtcg ggctgaacgg ggggttcgtg cacacagccc agcttggagc
     5281 gaacgaccta caccgaactg agatacctac agcgtgagct atgagaaagc gccacgcttc
     5341 ccgaagggag aaaggcggac aggtatccgg taagcggcag ggtcggaaca ggagagcgca
     5401 cgagggagct tccaggggga aacgcctggt atctttatag tcctgtcggg tttcgccacc
     5461 tctgacttga gcgtcgattt ttgtgatgct cgtcaggggg gcggagccta tggaaaaacg
     5521 ccagcaacgc ggccttttta cggttcctgg ccttttgctg gcctttt
//
